Addgene plasmid #167475: CMV-mEGFP(A206K)-paCaMKII-ShadowG
Purpose: Expresses paCaMKII in mammalian cells to measure structural change of paCaMKII.
Depositing lab: Hideji Murakoshi. Depositing organization: National Institute for Physiological Sciences. Publication: Photoactivatable CaMKII induces synaptic plasticity in single synapses. Shibata ACE, Ueda HH, Eto K, Onda M, Sato A, Ohba T, Nabekura J, Murakoshi H. Nat Commun. 2021 Feb 2;12(1):751. doi: 10.1038/s41467-021-21025-6. PubMed 33531495.
Backbone
  Vector backbone: Customized Vector
  Vector type: Mammalian Expression
Growth in bacteria
  Bacterial resistance: Ampicillin, 100 μg/mL
  Growth temperature: 37°C
  Growth strain: DH5alpha
  Copy number: High Copy
Gene/Insert
  Gene/Insert name: mEGFP(A206K)-paCaMKII-ShadowG
  Species: R. norvegicus (rat), Synthetic
  Insert size (bp): 6472
  Promoter: CMV
  Tag / fusion protein: mEGFP(A206K) (N terminal on insert); ShadowG (C terminal on insert)
  Cloning method: Restriction Enzyme; 5′ cloning site AgeI (destroyed during cloning); 3′ cloning site NotI (unknown if destroyed)
  Sequencing primers: 5′ Unknown
Terms and licenses: Academic/Nonprofit Terms; Industry Terms: Not Available to Industry
Depositor comments: Only tested in HeLa cells, but not in neurons.
How to cite: CMV-mEGFP(A206K)-paCaMKII-ShadowG was a gift from Hideji Murakoshi (Addgene plasmid # 167475 ; http://n2t.net/addgene:167475 ; RRID:Addgene_167475)
