[The description below was written by a language model from this plasmid's Addgene catalogue record and pLannotate feature annotations shown in this document.]
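Description:
CMV-mEGFP(A206K)-paCaMKII-ShadowG is a mammalian expression plasmid built on a customized backbone, designed to report conformational changes in a photoactivatable form of CaMKII. It is maintained in E. coli at high copy through a ColE1/pUC-type origin and selected with ampicillin via a β-lactamase cassette; an f1 phage origin is also present. No mammalian selection marker is annotated, which suggests transient transfection. The catalogue lists an insert size almost equal to the full 6,482 nt sequence, so that figure appears to reflect the whole plasmid rather than the coding region alone.

Expression is driven by the human cytomegalovirus immediate-early enhancer and promoter and terminated by an SV40 polyadenylation signal. The open reading frame starts with monomeric EGFP (A206K, a mutation that suppresses GFP dimerisation), joined through a short polylinker remnant to the paCaMKII coding sequence, and ends in ShadowG. The automated annotation labels the kinase region as human CAMK2G and the C-terminal protein as mCitrine. These are best-similarity matches: the record gives the kinase source as rat with synthetic components, and ShadowG is a dim, YFP-derived variant generally used as a non-emitting FRET acceptor. The record does not detail the element that confers light sensitivity, and none is annotated separately.

Placing a fluorescent donor and a dark acceptor at opposite ends of the kinase allows opening or closing of the protein upon photoactivation to be read out as a change in FRET, typically by donor fluorescence lifetime. The stated purpose is measuring structural change of paCaMKII in mammalian cells. The depositor notes that the construct was tested only in HeLa cells, not in neurons.
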