Features (pLannotate 1.2.2; 13 found; start..end, strand, type, name):
    102..405     +  enhancer       CMV enhancer: human cytomegalovirus immediate early enhancer
    406..609     +  promoter       CMV promoter: human cytomegalovirus (CMV) immediate early promoter
    654..1370    +  CDS            mEGFP: mEGFP is a basic (constitutively fluorescent) green fluorescent protein published in 2002, derived from Aequorea victoria. It has moderate acid sensitivity.
   1371..1391    +  misc_feature   MCS (fragment): multiple cloning site
   1392..3146    +  CDS            CAMK2G: KCC2G_HUMAN - Also known as CAMK, CAMK-II, CAMKG. Experimental evidence at protein level: Swiss-Prot protein existence level 1. Calcium/calmodulin-dependent protein kinase that functions autonomously after Ca(2+)/calmodulin-binding and autophosphorylation, and is involved in sarcoplasmic reticulum Ca(2+) transport in skeletal muscle and may function in dendritic spine and synapse formation and neuronal plasticity. In slow-twitch muscles, is involved in regulation of sarcoplasmic reticulum (SR) Ca(2+) transport and in fast-twitch muscle participates in the control of Ca(2+) release from the SR
   3210..3914    +  CDS            mCitrine: mCitrine is a basic (constitutively fluorescent) yellow fluorescent protein published in 2001, derived from Aequorea victoria.
   3933..4016    +  CDS            large T antigen (fragment): large T antigen from SV40 (simian virus 40)
   4039..4160    +  polyA_signal   SV40 poly(A) signal: SV40 polyadenylation signal
   4167..4595    +  rep_origin     f1 ori (sequence partly withheld): f1 bacteriophage origin of replication; arrow indicates direction of (+) strand synthesis
   4678..4782    +  promoter       AmpR promoter: bla
   4783..5643    +  CDS            AmpR: β-lactamase; bla; confers resistance to ampicillin, carbenicillin, and related antibiotics
   5814..6402    +  rep_origin     ori: high-copy-number ColE1/pMB1/pBR322/pUC origin of replication
   6482..34      +  rep_origin     RSF ori (fragment) (across the origin): Plasmids containing the RSF 1030 origin of replication can be propagated in E. coli cells that contain additional plasmids with compatible origins.
>Addgene plasmid #167475 | CMV-mEGFP(A206K)-paCaMKII-ShadowG | addgene full sequence | sequence record 329023 | Addgene NGS Result
TATCCCCTGATTCTGTGGATAACCGTATTACCGCCATGCATTAGTTATTAATAGTAATCAATTACGGGGT
CATTAGTTCATAGCCCATATATGGAGTTCCGCGTTACATAACTTACGGTAAATGGCCCGCCTGGCTGACC
GCCCAACGACCCCCGCCCATTGACGTCAATAATGACGTATGTTCCCATAGTAACGCCAATAGGGACTTTC
CATTGACGTCAATGGGTGGAGTATTTACGGTAAACTGCCCACTTGGCAGTACATCAAGTGTATCATATGC
CAAGTACGCCCCCTATTGACGTCAATGACGGTAAATGGCCCGCCTGGCATTATGCCCAGTACATGACCTT
ATGGGACTTTCCTACTTGGCAGTACATCTACGTATTAGTCATCGCTATTACCATGGTGATGCGGTTTTGG
CAGTACATCAATGGGCGTGGATAGCGGTTTGACTCACGGGGATTTCCAAGTCTCCACCCCATTGACGTCA
ATGGGAGTTTGTTTTGGCACCAAAATCAACGGGACTTTCCAAAATGTCGTAACAACTCCGCCCCATTGAC
GCAAATGGGCGGTAGGCGTGTACGGTGGGAGGTCTATATAAGCAGAGCTGGTTTAGTGAACCGTCAGATC
CGCTAGCGCTACCGGTCGCCACCATGGTGAGCAAGGGCGAGGAGCTGTTCACCGGGGTGGTGCCCATCCT
GGTCGAGCTGGACGGCGACGTAAACGGCCACAAGTTCAGCGTGTCCGGCGAGGGCGAGGGCGATGCCACC
TACGGCAAGCTGACCCTGAAGTTCATCTGCACCACCGGCAAGCTGCCCGTGCCCTGGCCCACCCTCGTGA
CCACCCTGACCTACGGCGTGCAGTGCTTCAGCCGCTACCCCGACCACATGAAGCAGCACGACTTCTTCAA
GTCCGCCATGCCCGAAGGCTACGTCCAGGAGCGCACCATCTTCTTCAAGGACGACGGCAACTACAAGACC
CGCGCCGAGGTGAAGTTCGAGGGCGACACCCTGGTGAACCGCATCGAGCTGAAGGGCATCGACTTCAAGG
AGGACGGCAACATCCTGGGGCACAAGCTGGAGTACAACTACAACAGCCACAACGTCTATATCATGGCCGA
CAAGCAGAAGAACGGCATCAAGGTGAACTTCAAGATCCGCCACAACATCGAGGACGGCAGCGTGCAGCTC
GCCGACCACTACCAGCAGAACACCCCCATCGGCGACGGCCCCGTGCTGCTGCCCGACAACCACTACCTGA
GCACCCAGTCCAAGCTGAGCAAAGACCCCAACGAGAAGCGCGATCACATGGTCCTGCTGGAGTTCGTGAC
CGCCGCCGGGATCACTCTCGGCATGGACGAGCTGTACAAGTCCGGACTCAGATCTCGAGCTATGGCTACC
ATCACCTGCACCCGATTCACGGAAGAGTACCAGCTCTTCGAGGAACTGGGAAAGGGAGCCTTCTCCGTGG
TGCGCAGGTGTGTGAAGGTGCTGGCTGGCCAGGAGTATGCTGCCAAGATTATCAACACCAAGAAGCTCTC
AGCCAGAGATCACCAGAAGTTGGAACGCGAGGCCCGCATCTGCCGCTTGTTGAAGCACCCCAATATCGTC
CGACTCCATGACAGCATCTCCGAGGAGGGGCACCACTACCTTATCTTCGATCTGGTCACTGGTGGGGAGC
TGTTCGAAGACATTGTGGCCCGGGAGTATTACAGTGAGGCTGATGCCAGCCACTGTATCCAGCAGATCCT
GGAGGCTGTGCTACACTGTCACCAGATGGGGGTGGTGCATCGCGACCTGAAGCCTGAGAATCTGTTGCTG
GCTTCGAAGCTCAAGGGTGCTGCGGTGAAGCTGGCAGACTTTGGCCTGGCCATAGAGGTTGAGGGAGAGC
AGCAGGCATGGTTTGGGTTCGCAGGGACACCTGGATACCTCTCCCCAGAAGTGCTGCGGAAGGACCCATA
CGGGAAGCCTGTGGACCTGTGGGCCTGTGGCGTCATCCTGTATATCTTGCTGGTTGGGTATCCCCCATTC
TGGGATGAGGACCAGCACCGCCTGTACCAGCAGATCAAAGCTGGTGCCTACGATTTCCCATCACCAGAAT
GGGACACCGTCACCCCGGAAGCCAAGGATCTGATCAATAAGATGCTGACCATCAACCCGTCCAAACGCAT
CACGGCCGCTGAGGCTCTCAAGCACCCCTGGATCTCGCACCGCTCCAAGCTTCTGGAACGCATTGAAAAA
AACTTTGTGATTACCGATCCGCGCCTGCCGGATAACCCGATTATTTTTGCGAGCGATAGCTTTCTGCAGC
TGACCGAATATAGCCGCGAAGAAATTCTGGGCCGCAACTGCCGCTTTCTGCAGGGCCCGGAAACCGATCG
CGCGACCGTGCGCAAAATTCGCGATGCGATTGATAACCAGACCGAAGTGACCGTGCAGCTGATTAACTAT
ACCAAAAGCGGCAAAAAATTTTGGAACCTGTTTCATCTGCAGCCGATGCGCGATCAGAAAGGCGATGTGC
AGTATTTTATTGGCGTGCAGCTGGATGGCACCGAACATGTGCGCGATGCGGCGGAACGCGAAGGCGTGAT
GCTGATTAAAAAAACCGCGGAAAACATTGATGAAGCGGCGAAAGAGCTCGAATTCGCCAAGTGCATGCAC
AGACAGGAGACCGTGGACTGCCTGAAGAAGTTCAATGCCAGGAGGAAACTGAAGGGAGCCATCCTCACCA
CTATGCTGGCCACCAGGAACTTCTCCGTGCGCAAACAGGAAATTATCAAAGTGACAGAGCAGCTGATCGA
AGCCATAAGCAATGGAGACTTTGAATCCTACACGAAGATGTGCGACCCTGGAATGACAGCCTTTGAACCG
GAGGCCCTGGGGAACCTGGTCGAGGGCCTGGACCTTCATCGATTCTATTTTGAAAACCTGTGGTCCCGGA
ACAGCAAGCCCGTGCACACCACCATCCTGAACCCTCACGTCCACCTGATGGGTGACGAGTCAGCCTGCAT
CACCTACATCCGCACCACTCAGTACCTGGATGCGGGTGGCATCCCCCGCACGGCCCAGTCAGAGGAGACC
CGTGTCTGGCACCGCAGGGATGGAAAATGGCAGATCGTCCACTTCCACAGATCAGGGGCGCCCTCCGTCC
TGCCCCATGGATCCAACCAGCAGATATTCCTGCGGGACATAGAACAGGTGCCACAGCAGATGGTGAGCAA
GGGCGAGGAGCTGTTCACCGGGGTGGTGCCCATCCTGGTCGAGCTGGACGGCGACGTAAACGGCCACAAG
TTCAGCGTGTCCGGCGAGGGCGAGGGCGATGCCACCTACGGCAAGCTGACCCTGAAGCTCATCTGCACCA
CCGGCAAGCTGCCCGTGCCCTGGCCCACCCTCGTGACCACCTTCGGCTACGGCCTGATGTGCTTCGCGCG
CTATCCAGACCACATGAAGCAGCACGACTTCTTCAAGTCCGCCATGCCCGAAGGCTACGTCCAGGAGCGC
ACCATCTTCTTCAAGGACGACGGCAACTACAAGACCCGCGCCGAGGTGAAGTTCGAGGGCGACACCCTGG
TGAACCGCATCGAGCTGAAGGGCATCGACTTCAAGGAGGACGGCAACATCCTGGGGCACAAGCTCGAGTA
CAACTGGAACAGCCACAACGTCTATATCATGGCCGACAAGCAGAAGAACGGCATCAAGGTGAACTTCAAG
ATCCGCCACAACATCGAGGACGGCAGCGTGCAGCTCGCCGACCACTACCAGCAGAACACCCCCATCGGCG
ACGGCCCCGTGCTGCTGCCCGACAACCACTACCTGAGCACCCAGTCCAAGCTGAGCAAAGACCCCAACGA
GAAGCGCGATCACATGGTCCTGCTGGAGTTCGTGACCGCCGCCGGGATCACTCTCGGCATGGACTAAGCG
GCCGCGACACTAGATCATAATCAGCCATACCACATTTGTAGAGGTTTTACTTGCTTTAAAAAACCTCCCA
CACCTCCCCCTGAACCTGAAACATAAAATGAATGCAATTGTTGTTGTTAACTTGTTTATTGCAGCTTATA
ATGGTTACAAATAAAGCAATAGCATCACAAATTTCACAAATAAAGCATTTTTTTCACTGCATTCTAGTTG
TGGTTTGTCCAAACTCATCAATGTATCTTAACGC
[126 nt withheld, positions 4165-4290]
C
[91 nt withheld, positions 4292-4382]
A
[49 nt withheld, positions 4384-4432]
CCTTTGACGTTGGAGTCCACGTTCTTT
[37 nt withheld, positions 4460-4496]
ACCCTATCTCGGTCTATTCTTTTGATTTATAAGGGATTTTGCCGATTTCGGCCTATTGGTTAAAAAATGA
GCTGATTTAACAAAAATTTAACGCGAATTTTAACAAAATATTAACGCTTACAATTTCCTCTAGATAATAA
TGGTTTCTTAGACGTCAGGTGGCACTTTTCGGGGAAATGTGCGCGGAACCCCTATTTGTTTATTTTTCTA
AATACATTCAAATATGTATCCGCTCATGAGACAATAACCCTGATAAATGCTTCAATAATATTGAAAAAGG
AAGAGTATGAGTATTCAACATTTCCGTGTCGCCCTTATTCCCTTTTTTGCGGCATTTTGCCTTCCTGTTT
TTGCTCACCCAGAAACGCTGGTGAAAGTAAAAGATGCTGAAGATCAGTTGGGTGCACGAGTGGGTTACAT
CGAACTGGATCTCAACAGCGGTAAGATCCTTGAGAGTTTTCGCCCCGAAGAACGTTTTCCAATGATGAGC
ACTTTTAAAGTTCTGCTATGTGGCGCGGTATTATCCCGTATTGACGCCGGGCAAGAGCAACTCGGTCGCC
GCATACACTATTCTCAGAATGACTTGGTTGAGTACTCACCAGTCACAGAAAAGCATCTTACGGATGGCAT
GACAGTAAGAGAATTATGCAGTGCTGCCATAACCATGAGTGATAACACTGCGGCCAACTTACTTCTGACA
ACGATCGGAGGACCGAAGGAGCTAACCGCTTTTTTGCACAACATGGGGGATCATGTAACTCGCCTTGATC
GTTGGGAACCGGAGCTGAATGAAGCCATACCAAACGACGAGCGTGACACCACGATGCCTGTAGCAATGGC
AACAACGTTGCGCAAACTATTAACTGGCGAACTACTTACTCTAGCTTCCCGGCAACAACTGATAGACTGG
ATGGAGGCGGATAAAGTTGCAGGACCACTTCTGCGCTCGGCCCTTCCGGCTGGCTGGTTTATTGCTGATA
AATCTGGAGCCGGTGAGCGTGGGTCTCGCGGTATCATTGCAGCACTGGGGCCAGATGGTAAGCCCTCCCG
TATCGTAGTTATCTACACGACGGGGAGTCAGGCAACTATGGATGAACGAAATAGACAGATCGCTGAGATA
GGTGCCTCACTGATTAAGCATTGGTAACTGTCAGACCAAGTTTACTCATATATACTTTAGATTGATTTAA
AACTTCATTTTTAATTTAAAAGGATCTAGGTGAAGATCCTTTTTGATAATCTCATGACCAAAATCCCTTA
ACGTGAGTTTTCGTTCCACTGAGCGTCAGACCCCGTAGAAAAGATCAAAGGATCTTCTTGAGATCCTTTT
TTTCTGCGCGTAATCTGCTGCTTGCAAACAAAAAAACCACCGCTACCAGCGGTGGTTTGTTTGCCGGATC
AAGAGCTACCAACTCTTTTTCCGAAGGTAACTGGCTTCAGCAGAGCGCAGATACCAAATACTGTTCTTCT
AGTGTAGCCGTAGTTAGGCCACCACTTCAAGAACTCTGTAGCACCGCCTACATACCTCGCTCTGCTAATC
CTGTTACCAGTGGCTGCTGCCAGTGGCGATAAGTCGTGTCTTACCGGGTTGGACTCAAGACGATAGTTAC
CGGATAAGGCGCAGCGGTCGGGCTGAACGGGGGGTTCGTGCACACAGCCCAGCTTGGAGCGAACGACCTA
CACCGAACTGAGATACCTACAGCGTGAGCTATGAGAAAGCGCCACGCTTCCCGAAGGGAGAAAGGCGGAC
AGGTATCCGGTAAGCGGCAGGGTCGGAACAGGAGAGCGCACGAGGGAGCTTCCAGGGGGAAACGCCTGGT
ATCTTTATAGTCCTGTCGGGTTTCGCCACCTCTGACTTGAGCGTCGATTTTTGTGATGCTCGTCAGGGGG
GCGGAGCCTATGGAAAAACGCCAGCAACGCGGCCTTTTTACGGTTCCTGGCCTTTTGCTGGCCTTTTGCT
CACATGGCTCGACAGATCCCCTGCGT
